Addgene plasmid #63522: pFusB3-38
Purpose: Encodes RVD positions 13-15 in TALEN assembly
Depositing lab: Stephen Ekker. Depositing organization: Mayo Foundation for Medical Education and Research. Publication: FusX: A rapid one-step TALE assembly system for genome science. Ma AC, McNulty MS, Tanya PL, Jarryd CM, Martinez-Galvez G, Argue DP, Lee HB, Urban MD, Bullard CE, Blackburn PR, Man TK, Clark KJ, Ekker SC. Hum Gene Ther. 2016 Jun;27(6):451-63. doi: 10.1089/hum.2015.172 PubMed 26854857.
Backbone
  Vector backbone: FusB3
  Backbone size w/o insert (bp): 2991
  Vector type: TALEN
Growth in bacteria
  Bacterial resistance: Spectinomycin, 50 μg/mL
  Growth temperature: 37°C
  Growth strain: DH5alpha
  Copy number: High Copy
Gene/Insert
  Gene/Insert name: NN HD HD (alt name: B3_GCC)
  Species: Synthetic
  Mutation: none
  Cloning method: Restriction Enzyme; 5′ cloning site BsaI (destroyed during cloning); 3′ cloning site BsaI (destroyed during cloning)
  Sequencing primers: 5′ pCR8_F1; 3′ pCR8_R1
Terms and licenses: Academic/Nonprofit Terms; Industry Terms: Not Available to Industry
How to cite: pFusB3-38 was a gift from Stephen Ekker (Addgene plasmid # 63522 ; http://n2t.net/addgene:63522 ; RRID:Addgene_63522)
