[The description below was written by a language model from this plasmid's Addgene catalogue record.]
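Description:
pFusB3-38 is a bacterial library plasmid from the FusX system, a one-step method for assembling TALE repeat arrays for TALENs. It is built on the FusB3 backbone (about 3 kb without insert), is maintained as a high-copy plasmid in E. coli, and is selected with spectinomycin. The record gives no feature table, so the origin of replication and other backbone elements are not stated. The listed pCR8-type sequencing primers suggest a pCR8-related backbone, but this is only an inference.

The insert is a synthetic three-repeat TALE module carrying the repeat-variable diresidues NN, HD and HD, also recorded as B3_GCC. Under the standard TALE code, NN recognises guanine and HD recognises cytosine, so this trimer specifies the triplet GCC. The module is designated for RVD positions 13 to 15 of the final array, meaning it determines which bases the finished TALE protein reads at those positions of its target site. The trimer was cloned into the backbone through BsaI sites that were destroyed in the process, which is typical of Golden Gate cloning with type IIS enzymes.

The plasmid has no expression function of its own; the record lists no promoter, tag or reporter, and it serves as a pre-assembled building block. A user picks the plasmid from each positional library whose triplet matches the desired target sequence. These are then combined in a single assembly reaction with a receiving TALEN vector to produce a full-length custom DNA-binding domain for genome editing.
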