>Addgene plasmid #63522 | pFusB3-38 | depositor partial sequence | sequence record 105562 | pFUSB3_GCC
AGTCTTAAGCGTCTCATGGCCTGACCCCGGACCAAGTGGTGGCTATCGCCAGCAACAATGGCGGCAAGCA
AGCGCTCGAAACGGTGCAGCGGCTGTTGCCGGTGCTGTGCCAGGACCATGGCCTGACTCCGGACCAAGTG
GTGGCTATCGCCAGCCACGATGGCGGCAAGCAAGCGCTCGAAACGGTGCAGCGGCTGTTGCCGGTGCTGT
GCCAGGACCATGGCCTGACTCCGGACCAAGTGGTGGCTATCGCCAGCCACGATGGCGGCAAGCAAGCGCT
CGAAACGGTGCAGCGGCTGTTGCCGGTGCTGTGCCAGGACCATGGCCTGACCCCGGACCAAGTGGTGGCT
ATCGAGACGTC
