>Addgene plasmid #63522 | pFusB3-38 | depositor partial sequence | sequence record 105563 | FusB3
CGTCTCATGGCCTGACCCCGGACCAAGTGGTGGCTATCGAGACCGGCGCCGCTACAGGGCGCGTCCCATT
CGCCATTCAGGCTGCGCAACTGTTGGGAAGGGCGATCGGTGCGGGCCTCTTCGCTATTACGCCAGCTGGC
GAAAGGGGGATGTGCTGCAAGGCGATTAAGTTGGGTAACGCCAGGGTTTTCCCAGTCACGACGTTGTAAA
ACGACGGCCAGTGAGCGCGCGTAATACGACTCACTATAGGGCGAATTGGGTACCGGGCCCCCCCTCGAGG
TCCTCCAGCTTTTGTTCCCTTTAGTGAGGGTTAATTGCGCGCTTGGCGTAATCATGGTCATAGCTGTTTC
CTGTGTGAAATTGTTATCCGCTCACAATTCCACACAACATACGAGCCGGAAGCATAAAGTGTAAAGCCTG
GGGTGCCTAATGAGTGAGCTAACTCACATTAATTGCGTTGCGCTCACTGCCCGCTTTCCACCGGTGGTCT
CGCCAGGACCATGGCCTGACCCCGGACCAAGTGGTGGCTATCGAGACGTCTAGACCAGCCAGGACAGAAA
TGCCTCGACTTCGCTGCTACCCAAGGTTGCCGGGTGACGCACACCGTGGAAACGGATGAAGGCACGAACC
CAGTGGACATAAGCCTGTTCGGTTCGTAAGCTGTAATGCAAGTAGCGTATGCGCTCACGCAACTGGTCCA
GAACCTTGACCGAACGCAGCGGTGGTAACGGCGCAGTGGCGGTTTTCATGGCTTGTTATGACTGTTTTTT
TGGGGTACAGTCTATGCCTCGGGCATCCAAGCAGCAAGCGCGTTACGCCGTGGGTCGATGTTTGATGTTA
TGGAGCAGCAACGATGTTACGCAGCAGGGCAGTCGCCCTAAAACAAAGTTAAACATTATGAGGGAAGCGG
TGATCGCCGAAGTATCGACTCAACTATCAGAGGTAGTTGGCGTCATCGAGCGCCATCTCGAACCGACGTT
GCTGGCCGTACATTTGTACGGCTCCGCAGTGGATGGCGGCCTGAAGCCACACAGTGATATTGATTTGCTG
GTTACGGTGACCGTAAGGCTTGATGAAACAACGCGGCGAGCTTTGATCAACGACCTTTTGGAAACTTCGG
CTTCCCCTGGAGAGAGCGAGATTCTCCGCGCTGTAGAAGTCACCATTGTTGTGCACGACGACATCATTCC
GTGGCGTTATCCAGCTAAGCGCGAACTGCAATTTGGAGAATGGCAGCGCAATGACATTCTTGCAGGTATC
TTCGAGCCAGCCACGATCGACATTGATCTGGCTATCTTGCTGACAAAAGCAAGAGAACATAGCGTTGCCT
TGGTAGGTCCAGCGGCGGAGGAACTCTTTGATCCGGTTCCTGAACAGGATCTATTTGAGGCGCTAAATGA
AACCTTAACGCTATGGAACTCGCCGCCCGACTGGGCTGGCGATGAGCGAAATGTAGTGCTTACGTTGTCC
CGCATTTGGTACAGCGCAGTAACCGGCAAAATCGCGCCGAAGGATGTCGCTGCCGACTGGGCAATGGAGC
GCCTGCCGGCCCAGTATCAGCCCGTCATACTTGAAGCTAGACAGGCTTATCTTGGACAAGAAGAAGATCG
CTTGGCCTCGCGCGCAGATCAGTTGGAAGAATTTGTCCACTACGTGAAAGGCGAGATCACCAAGGTAGTC
GGCAAATAACCCTCGAGCCACCCATGACCAAAATCCCTTAACGTGAGTTACGCGTCGTTCCACTGAGCGT
CAGACCCCGTAGAAAAGATCAAAGGATCTTCTTGAGATCCTTTTTTTCTGCGCGTAATCTGCTGCTTGCA
AACAAAAAAACCACCGCTACCAGCGGTGGTTTGTTTGCCGGATCAAGAGCTACCAACTCTTTTTCCGAAG
GTAACTGGCTTCAGCAGAGCGCAGATACCAAATACTGTCCTTCTAGTGTAGCCGTAGTTAGGCCACCACT
TCAAGAACTCTGTAGCACCGCCTACATACCTCGCTCTGCTAATCCTGTTACCAGTGGCTGCTGCCAGTGG
CGATAAGTCGTGTCTTACCGGGTTGGACTCAAGACGATAGTTACCGGATAAGGCGCAGCGGTCGGGCTGA
ACGGGGGGTTCGTGCACACAGCCCAGCTTGGAGCGAACGACCTACACCGAACTGAGATACCTACAGCGTG
AGCATTGAGAAAGCGCCACGCTTCCCGAAGGGAGAAAGGCGGACAGGTATCCGGTAAGCGGCAGGGTCGG
AACAGGAGAGCGCACGAGGGAGCTTCCAGGGGGAAACGCCTGGTATCTTTATAGTCCTGTCGGGTTTCGC
CACCTCTGACTTGAGCGTCGATTTTTGTGATGCTCGTCAGGGGGGCGGAGCCTATGGAAAAACGCCAGCA
ACGCGGCCTTTTTACGGTTCCTGGCCTTTTGCTGGCCTTTTGCTCACATGTTCTTTCCTGCGTTATCCCC
TGATTCTGTGGATAACCGTATTACCGCCTTTGAGTGAGCTGATACCGCTCGCCGCAGCCGAACGACCGAG
CGCAGCGAGTCAGTGAGCGAGGAAGCGGAAGAGCGCCCAATACGCAAACCGCCTCTCCCCGCGCGTTGGC
CGATTCATTAATGCAGCTGGCACGACAGGTTTCCCGACTGGAAAGCGGGCAGTGAGCGCAACGCAATTAA
TACGCGTACCGCTAGCCAGGAAGAGTTTGTAGAAACGCAAAAAGGCCATCCGTCAGGATGGCCTTCTGCT
TAGTTTGATGCCTGGCAGTTTATGGCGGGCGTCCTGCCCGCCACCCTCCGGGCCGTTGCTTCACAACGTT
CAAATCCGCTCCCGGCGGATTTGTCCTACTCAGGAGAGCGTTCACCGACAAACAACAGATAAAACGAAAG
GCCCAGTCTTCCGACTGAGCCTTTCGTTTTATTTGATGCCTGGCAGTTCCCTACTCTCGCGTTAACGCTA
GCATGGATGTTTTCCCAGTCACGACGTTGTAAAACGACGGCCAGTCTTAAG
