>Addgene plasmid #63522 | pFusB3-38 | addgene partial sequence | sequence record 116356 | pCR8_R1 5'-cgaaccgaacaggcttatgt-3'
GGTGTGCGTCACCCGGCAACCTTGGGTAGCAGCGAAGTCGAGGCATTTCTGTCCTGGCTGGTCTAGACGT
CTCGATAGCCACCACTTGGTCCGGGGTCAGGCCATGGTCCTGGCACAGCACCGGCAACAGCCGCTGCACC
GTTTCGAGCGCTTGCTTGCCGCCATCGTGGCTGGCGATAGCCACCACTTGGTCCGGAGTCAGGCCATGGT
CCTGGCACAGCACCGGCAACAGCCGCTGCACCGTTTCGAGCGCTTGCTTGCCGCCATCGTGGCTGGCGAT
AGCCACCACTTGGTCCGGAGTCAGGCCATGGTCCTGGCACAGCACCGGCAACAGCCGCTGCACCGTTTCG
AGCGCTTGCTTGCCGCCATTGTTGCTGGCGATAGCCACCACTTGGTCCGGGGTCAGGCCATGAGACGCTT
AAGACTGGCCGTCGTTTTACAACGTCGTGACTGGGAAAACATCCATGCTAGCGTTAACGCGAGAGTAGGG
AACTGCCAGGCATCAAATAAAACGAAAGGCTCAGTCGGAAGACTGGGCCTTTCGTTTTATCTGTTGTTTG
TCGGTGAACGCTCTCCTGAGTAGGACAAATCCGCCGGGAGCGGATTTGAACGTTGTGAAGCAACGGCCCG
GAGGGTGGCGGGCAGGACGCCCGCCATAAACTGCCAGGCATCAAACTAAGCAGAAGGCCATCCTGACGGA
TGGCCTTTTTGCGTTTCTACAAACTCTTCCTGGCTAGCGGTACGCGTATTAATTGCGTTGCGCTCACTGC
CCGCTTTCCA
